>Addgene plasmid #71989 | Ntng1.f-AP-His | depositor full sequence | sequence record 131175 | Full Sequence
GTCGAGGTCTCGACGGTATCGATTGACATTGATTATTGACTAGCTAGTTATTAATAGTAATCAATTACGG
GGTCATTAGTTCATAGCCCATATATGGAGTTCCGCGTTACATAACTTACGGTAAATGGCCCGCCTGGCTG
ACCGCCCAACGACCCCCGCCCATTGACGTCAATAATGACGTATGTTCCCATAGTAACGCCAATAGGGACT
TTCCATTGACGTCAATGGGTGGAGTATTTACGGTAAACTGCCCACTTGGCAGTACATCAAGTGTATCATA
TGCCAAGTCCGCCCCCTATTGACGTCAATGACGGTAAATGGCCCGCCTGGCATTATGCCCAGTACATGAC
CTTACGGGACTTTCCTACTTGGCAGTACATCTACGTATTAGTCATCGCTATTACCATGGTGATGCGGTTT
TGGCAGTACACCAATGGGCGTGGATAGCGGTTTGACTCACGGGGATTTCCAAGTCTCCACCCCATTGACG
TCAATGGGAGTTTGTTTTGGCACCAAAATCAACGGGACTTTCCAAAATGTCGTAATAACCCCGCCCCGTT
GACGCAAATGGGCGGTAGGCGTGTACGGTGGGAGGTCTATATAAGCAGAGCTCGTTTAGTGAACCGTCAG
ATCGCCTGGAGACGCCATCCACGCTGTTTTGACCTCCATAGAAGACACCGGGACCGATCCAGCCTCCGCG
GCCGGGAACGGTGCATTGGAACGCGGATTCCCCGTGCCAAGAGTGACGTAAGTACCGCCTATAGACTCTA
TAGGCACACCCCTTTGGCTCTTATGCATGCTATACTGTTTTTGGCTTGGGGCCTATACACCCCCGCTTCC
ATATGCTATAGGTGATGGTATAGCTTAGCCTATAGGTGTGGGTTATTGACCATTATTGACCACTCCCCTA
TTGGTGACGATACTTTCCATTACTAATCCATAACATGGCTCTTTGCCACAACTATCTCTATTGGCTATAT
GCCAATACTCTGTCCTTCAGAGACTGACACGGACTCTGTATTTTTACAGGATGGGGTCCCATTTATTATT
TACAAATTCACATATACAACAACGCCGTCCCCCGTGCCCGCAGTTTTTATTAAACATAGCGTGGGATCTC
CACGCGAATCTCGGGTACGTGTTCCGGACATGGGCTCTTCTCCGGTAGCGGCGGAGCTTCCACATCCGAG
CCCTGGTCCCATGCCTCCAGCGGCTCATGGTCGCTCGGCAGCTCCTTGCTCCTAACAGTGGAGGCCAGAC
TTAGGCACAGCACAATGCCCACCACCACCAGTGTGCCGCACAAGGCCGTGGCGGTAGGGTATGTGTCTGA
AAATGAGCTCGGAGATTGGGCTCGCACCGCTGACGCAGATGGAAGACTTAAGGCAGCGGCAGAAGAAGAT
GCAGGCAGCTGAGTTGTTGTATTCTGATAAGAGTCAGAGGTAACTCCCGTTGCGGTGCTGTTAACGGTGG
AGGGCAGTGTAGTCTGAGCAGTACTCGTTGCTGCCGCGCGCGCCACCAGACATAATAGCTGACAGACTAA
CAGACTGTTCCTTTCCATGGGTCTTTTCTGCAGAAGCTTGAATTCTCGAGGATCCGCGGCCGCGCCACCA
TGTATTTGTCAAGATTCCTGTCGATCCATGCCCTGTGGGTGACAGTGTCCTCTGTGATGCAGCCCTACCT
TTTCGTGTGGGGACATTATGATGTATGTAAGAGCCTGATTTACACAGAAGAAGGCAAAGTTTGGGATTAC
ACAGCCTGCCAGCCGGAATCCACGGACATGACCAAGTATCTGAAAGTGAAACTGGACCCTCCGGATATTA
CCTGTGGAGACCCTCCAGAGTCCTTCTGTGCAATGGGCAACCCTTACATGTGCAATAATGAGTGTGATGC
GAGTACCCCTGAACTGGCACACCCTCCTGAGCTGATGTTTGATTTTGAAGGAAGACATCCCTCCACATTT
TGGCAGTCTGCTACTTGGAAGGAGTACCCCAAACCTCTCCAGGTTAACATCACTCTGTCTTGGAGCAAAA
CCATTGAACTCACAGACAACATAGTTATTACCTTTGAATCGGGGCGTCCAGACCAAATGATCCTAGAGAA
ATCTCTCGACTACGGACGAACATGGCAGCCCTATCAGTATTATGCCACAGACTGCCTCCATGCATTCCAC
ATGGACCCGAAATCCGTGAAGGATTTATCTCAGCACACGGTCTTGGAAATCATTTGCACGGAAGAGTACT
CCACTGGGTACTCCACGAATAGCAAAATAATCCACTTCGAGATCAAAGACAGGTTTGCGTTTTTCGCTGG
ACCTCGGCTACGAAATATGGCTTCCCTCTATGGACAGCTGGATACAACCAAGAAACTCAGAGATTTCTTC
ACTGTCACAGACCTGAGGATCAGGCTGTTGAGACCCGCCGTTGGGGAAATATTTGTAGATGAACTACATT
TGGCACGTTACTTTTATGCGATCTCAGACATAAAGGTGCGAGGAAGGTGCAAGTGCAACCTGCATGCCAC
TTCGTGTTTGTATGACAACAGCAAACTGACATGTGAATGTGAGCACAACACTACAGGTCCCGACTGTGGG
AAATGCAAGAAGAACTACCAGGGCCGACCTTGGAGCCCCGGCTCATACCTCCCCATCCCCAAAGGCACCG
CAAACACCTGTATCCCCAGCATTTCCAGTATCGGTAGTAAGACTAGTGGATCTTCCGGAATCATCCCAGT
TGAGGAGGAGAACCCGGACTTCTGGAACCGCGAGGCAGCCGAGGCCCTGGGTGCCGCCAAGAAGCTGCAG
CCTGCACAGACAGCCGCCAAGAACCTCATCATCTTCCTGGGCGATGGGATGGGGGTGTCTACGGTGACAG
CTGCCAGGATCCTAAAAGGGCAGAAGAAGGACAAACTGGGGCCTGAGATACCCCTGGCCATGGACCGCTT
CCCATATGTGGCTCTGTCCAAGACATACAATGTAGACAAACATGTGCCAGACAGTGGAGCCACAGCCACG
GCCTACCTGTGCGGGGTCAAGGGCAACTTCCAGACCATTGGCTTGAGTGCAGCCGCCCGCTTTAACCAGT
GCAACACGACACGCGGCAACGAGGTCATCTCCGTGATGAATCGGGCCAAGAAAGCAGGGAAGTCAGTGGG
AGTGGTAACCACCACACGAGTGCAGCACGCCTCGCCAGCCGGCACCTACGCCCACACGGTGAACCGCAAC
TGGTACTCGGACGCCGACGTGCCTGCCTCGGCCCGCCAGGAGGGGTGCCAGGACATCGCTACGCAGCTCA
TCTCCAACATGGACATTGACGTGATCCTAGGTGGAGGCCGAAAGTACATGTTTCGCATGGGAACCCCAGA
CCCTGAGTACCCAGATGACTACAGCCAAGGTGGGACCAGGCTGGACGGGAAGAATCTGGTGCAGGAATGG
CTGGCGAAGCGCCAGGGTGCCCGGTATGTGTGGAACCGCACTGAGCTCATGCAGGCTTCCCTGGACCCGT
CTGTGACCCATCTCATGGGTCTCTTTGAGCCTGGAGACATGAAATACGAGATCCACCGAGACTCCACACT
GGACCCCTCCCTGATGGAGATGACAGAGGCTGCCCTGCGCCTGCTGAGCAGGAACCCCCGCGGCTTCTTC
CTCTTCGTGGAGGGTGGTCGCATCGACCATGGTCATCATGAAAGCAGGGCTTACCGGGCACTGACTGAGA
CGATCATGTTCGACGACGCCATTGAGAGGGCGGGCCAGCTCACCAGCGAGGAGGACACGCTGAGCCTCGT
CACTGCCGACCACTCCCACGTCTTCTCCTTCGGAGGCTACCCCCTGCGAGGGAGCTCCATCTTCGGGCTG
GCCCCTGGCAAGGCCCGGGACAGGAAGGCCTACACGGTCCTCCTATACGGAAACGGTCCAGGCTATGTGC
TCAAGGACGGCGCCCGGCCGGATGTTACCGAGAGCGAGAGCGGGAGCCCCGAGTATCGGCAGCAGTCAGC
AGTGCCCCTGGACGAAGAGACCCACGCAGGCGAGGACGTGGCGGTGTTCGCGCGCGGCCCGCAGGCGCAC
CTGGTTCACGGCGTGCAGGAGCAGACCTTCATAGCGCACGTCATGGCCTTCGCCGCCTGCCTGGAGCCCT
ACACCGCCTGCGACCTGGCGCCCCCCGCCGGCACCACCGACGCCGCGCACCCGGGTCATCATCACCATCA
CCATTAATCTAGAGATCTTATTAAAGCAGAACTTGTTTATTGCAGCTTATAATGGTTACAAATAAAGCAA
TAGCATCACAAATTTCACAAATAAAGCATTTTTTTCACTGCATTCTAGTTGTGGTTTGTCCAAACTCATC
AATGTATCTTATCATGTCTGGTCGACTCTAGCTAGACTCTTCCGCTTCCTCGCTCACTGACTCGCTGCGC
TCGGTCGTTCGGCTGCGGCGAGCGGTATCAGCTCACTCAAAGGCGGTAATACGGTTATCCACAGAATCAG
GGGATAACGCAGGAAAGAACATGTGAGCAAAAGGCCAGCAAAAGGCCAGGAACCGTAAAAAGGCCGCGTT
GCTGGCGTTTTTCCATAGGCTCCGCCCCCCTGACGAGCATCACAAAAATCGACGCTCAAGTCAGAGGTGG
CGAAACCCGACAGGACTATAAAGATACCAGGCGTTTCCCCCTGGAAGCTCCCTCGTGCGCTCTCCTGTTC
CGACCCTGCCGCTTACCGGATACCTGTCCGCCTTTCTCCCTTCGGGAAGCGTGGCGCTTTCTCATAGCTC
ACGCTGTAGGTATCTCAGTTCGGTGTAGGTCGTTCGCTCCAAGCTGGGCTGTGTGCACGAACCCCCCGTT
CAGCCCGACCGCTGCGCCTTATCCGGTAACTATCGTCTTGAGTCCAACCCGGTAAGACACGACTTATCGC
CACTGGCAGCAGCCACTGGTAACAGGATTAGCAGAGCGAGGTATGTAGGCGGTGCTACAGAGTTCTTGAA
GTGGTGGCCTAACTACGGCTACACTAGAAGAACAGTATTTGGTATCTGCGCTCTGCTGAAGCCAGTTACC
TTCGGAAAAAGAGTTGGTAGCTCTTGATCCGGCAAACAAACCACCGCTGGTAGCGGTGGTTTTTTTGTTT
GCAAGCAGCAGATTACGCGCAGAAAAAAAGGATCTCAAGAAGATCCTTTGATCTTTTCTACGGGGTCTGA
CGCTCAGTGGAACGAAAACTCACGTTAAGGGATTTTGGTCATGAGATTATCAAAAAGGATCTTCACCTAG
ATCCTTTTAAATTAAAAATGAAGTTTTAAATCAATCTAAAGTATATATGAGTAAACTTGGTCTGACAGTT
ACCAATGCTTAATCAGTGAGGCACCTATCTCAGCGATCTGTCTATTTCGTTCATCCATAGTTGCCTGACT
CCCCGTCGTGTAGATAACTACGATACGGGAGGGCTTACCATCTGGCCCCAGTGCTGCAATGATACCGCGA
GACCCACGCTCACCGGCTCCAGATTTATCAGCAATAAACCAGCCAGCCGGAAGGGCCGAGCGCAGAAGTG
GTCCTGCAACTTTATCCGCCTCCATCCAGTCTATTAATTGTTGCCGGGAAGCTAGAGTAAGTAGTTCGCC
AGTTAATAGTTTGCGCAACGTTGTTGCCATTGCTACAGGCATCGTGGTGTCACGCTCGTCGTTTGGTATG
GCTTCATTCAGCTCCGGTTCCCAACGATCAAGGCGAGTTACATGATCCCCCATGTTGTGCAAAAAAGCGG
TTAGCTCCTTCGGTCCTCCGATCGTTGTCAGAAGTAAGTTGGCCGCAGTGTTATCACTCATGGTTATGGC
AGCACTGCATAATTCTCTTACTGTCATGCCATCCGTAAGATGCTTTTCTGTGACTGGTGAGTACTCAACC
AAGTCATTCTGAGAATAGTGTATGCGGCGACCGAGTTGCTCTTGCCCGGCGTCAATACGGGATAATACCG
CGCCACATAGCAGAACTTTAAAAGTGCTCATCATTGGAAAACGTTCTTCGGGGCGAAAACTCTCAAGGAT
CTTACCGCTGTTGAGATCCAGTTCGATGTAACCCACTCGTGCACCCAACTGATCTTCAGCATCTTTTACT
TTCACCAGCGTTTCTGGGTGAGCAAAAACAGGAAGGCAAAATGCCGCAAAAAAGGGAATAAGGGCGACAC
GGAAATGTTGAATACTCATACTCTTCCTTTTTCAATATTATTGAAGCATTTATCAGGGTTATTGTCTCAT
GAGCGGATACATATTTGAATGTATTTAGAAAAATAAACAAATAGGGGTTCCGCGCACATTTCCCCGAAAA
GTGCCACCTGACGTCTAAGAAACCATTATTATCATGACATTAACCTATAAAAATAGGCGTATCACGAGGC
CCTTTCGTCTCGCGCGTTTCGGTGATGACGGTGAAAACCTCTGACACATGCAGCTCCCGGAGGAATGTGT
GTCAGTTAGGGTGTGGAAAGTCCCCAGGCTCCCCAGGCAGGCAGAAGTATGCAAAGCATGCATCTCAATT
AGTCAGCAACCAGGTGTGGAAAGTCCCCAGGCTCCCCAGCAGGCAGAAGTATGCAAAGCATGCATCTCAA
TTAGTCAGCAACCATAGTCCCGCCCCTAACTCCGCCCATCCCGCCCCTAACTCCGCCCAGTTCCGCCCAT
TCTCCGCCCCATGGCTGACTAATTTTTTTTATTTATGCAGAGGCCGAGGCCGCCTCTGCCTCTGAGCTAT
TCCAGAAGTAGTGAGGAGGCTTTTTTGGAGGCCTAGGCTTTTGCAAAAAGCTCCCGGGAGCTTGTATATC
CATTTTCGTCCCGGAGACGGTCACAGCTTGTCTGTAAGCGGATGCCGGGAGCAGACAAGCCCGTCAGGGC
GCGTCAGCGGGTGTTGGCGGGTGTCGGGGCTGGCTTAACTATGCGGCATCAGAGCAGATTGTACTGAGAG
TGCACCATATGCGGTGTGAAATACCGCACAGATGCGTAAGGAGAAAATACCGCATCAGGAAATTGTAAGC
GTTAATATTTTGTTAAAATTCGCGTTAAATTTTTGTTAAATCAGCTCATTTTTTAACCAATAGGCCGAAA
TCGGCAAAATCCCTTATAAATCAAAAGAATAGACCGAGATAGGGT
[37 nt withheld, positions 7116-7152]
AAAGAACGTGGACTCCAACGTCAAAGG
[49 nt withheld, positions 7180-7228]
T
[91 nt withheld, positions 7230-7320]
G
[124 nt withheld, positions 7322-7445]
CCATTCGCCATTCAGGCTGCGCAACTGTTGGGAAGGGCGATCGGTGCGGGCCTCTTCGCTATTACGCCAG
CTGGCGAAAGGGGGATGTGCTGCAAGGCGATTAAGTTGGGTAACGCCAGGGTTTTCCCAGTCACGACGTT
GTAAAACGACGGCCAGTGAATT
Features (pLannotate 1.2.2; 14 found; start..end, strand, type, name):
     25..408     +  enhancer       CMV enhancer: human cytomegalovirus immediate early enhancer
    410..609     +  promoter       CMV promoter: human cytomegalovirus (CMV) immediate early promoter
    748..1573    +  intron         CMV intron A: human cytomegalovirus intron A (Chapman et al., 1991)
   1610..2695    +  CDS            Ntng1 (fragment): NTNG1_MOUSE - Also known as Kiaa0976, Lmnt1. Experimental evidence at protein level: Swiss-Prot protein existence level 1. Involved in controlling patterning and neuronal circuit formation at the laminar, cellular, subcellular and synaptic levels. Promotes neurite outgrowth of both axons and dendrites. From Mus musculus (Mouse).
   2720..4171    +  CDS            SEAP: secreted alkaline phosphatase from human placenta The natural enzyme has a C-terminal transmembrane sequence that is replaced by a GPI anchor.
   4230..4351    +  polyA_signal   SV40 poly(A) signal: SV40 polyadenylation signal
   4560..5148    -  rep_origin     ori: high-copy-number ColE1/pMB1/pBR322/pUC origin of replication
   5319..6179    -  CDS            AmpR: β-lactamase; bla; confers resistance to ampicillin, carbenicillin, and related antibiotics
   6180..6284    -  promoter       AmpR promoter: bla
   6379..6414    +  CDS            rop (fragment): Rop protein, which maintains plasmids at low copy number; rop
   6437..6767    +  promoter       SV40 promoter: SV40 enhancer and early promoter
   6890..6989    +  misc_feature   bom (fragment): basis of mobility region from pBR322
   7017..7445    -  rep_origin     f1 ori (sequence partly withheld): f1 bacteriophage origin of replication; arrow indicates direction of (+) strand synthesis
   7449..7606    -  CDS            lacZα (fragment): LacZα fragment of β-galactosidase; lacZ fragment
