[The description below was written by a language model from this plasmid's Addgene catalogue record and pLannotate feature annotations shown in this document.]
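Description:
Ntng1.f-AP-His is a mammalian expression plasmid built on the pCMVi-SV40ori backbone that produces a secreted, tagged form of the mouse Netrin G1 isoform f ectodomain. It is propagated in E. coli as a high-copy plasmid through a ColE1/pUC-type origin and selected with ampicillin via the β-lactamase gene. The feature table also shows an f1 phage origin and short remnants of rop, bom and lacZα that appear to be carried over from earlier cloning vectors. An SV40 enhancer/early promoter region, which contains the SV40 origin implied by the backbone name, would allow episomal amplification in cells expressing large T antigen.

The expression cassette is driven by the human CMV immediate early enhancer and promoter, followed by CMV intron A, which generally boosts transcript processing and expression. Downstream, the roughly 1.1 kb Ntng1 fragment was inserted between NotI and SpeI sites. It encodes the extracellular region truncated just upstream of the propeptide cleavage and GPI-attachment site, so the protein is released rather than membrane-anchored. It is fused at its C terminus to human placental secreted alkaline phosphatase and a 6X histidine tag supplied by the backbone, and the cassette ends with an SV40 polyadenylation signal. The His tag itself is not annotated separately in the feature table.

The alkaline phosphatase moiety provides an enzymatic readout for detecting binding, while the His tag allows capture or purification. The associated publication describes an extracellular biochemical screen for receptor-ligand interactions involved in neuronal subtype recognition in the retina, which is consistent with use of this fusion as a soluble probe in such binding assays.
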