Addgene plasmid #71989: Ntng1.f-AP-His
Purpose: Expresses the extracellular region of the Netrin G1, isoform f protein (truncated immediately upstream of propeptide cleavage and GPI-attachement site), C-terminally fused to alkaline phosphatase + 6X histidine tag.
Depositing lab: Woj Wojtowicz. Depositing organization: University of California, Berkeley. Publication: An extracellular biochemical screen reveals that FLRTs and Unc5s mediate neuronal subtype recognition in the retina. Visser JJ, Cheng Y, Perry SC, Chastain AB, Parsa B, Masri SS, Ray TA, Kay JN, Wojtowicz WM. Elife. 2015 Dec 3;4. pii: e08149. doi: 10.7554/eLife.08149. PubMed 26633812.
Backbone
  Vector backbone: pCMVi-SV40ori
  Vector type: Mammalian Expression
Growth in bacteria
  Bacterial resistance: Ampicillin, 100 μg/mL
  Growth temperature: 37°C
  Growth strain: DH5alpha
  Copy number: High Copy
Gene/Insert
  Gene/Insert name: Ntng1.f (alt names: Netrin G1, isoform f; Lmnt1; NCBI gene ID 80883; Reference sequence NM_001163351.1)
  Species: M. musculus (mouse)
  Insert size (bp): 1092
  Entrez Gene: Ntng1 (a.k.a. A930010C08Rik, AI853992, Lmnt1)
  Promoter: CMV
  Tag / fusion protein: AP-His (C terminal on backbone)
  Cloning method: Restriction Enzyme; 5′ cloning site NotI (not destroyed); 3′ cloning site SpeI (not destroyed)
  Sequencing primers: 5′ GTCAGAGGTAACTCCCGTTGC; 3′ GAGGTTCTTGGCGGCTGTC
Terms and licenses: Academic/Nonprofit Terms; Industry Terms: Not Available to Industry
How to cite: Ntng1.f-AP-His was a gift from Woj Wojtowicz (Addgene plasmid # 71989 ; http://n2t.net/addgene:71989 ; RRID:Addgene_71989)
