>Addgene plasmid #71989 | Ntng1.f-AP-His | addgene partial sequence | sequence record 136330 | pMRB101-F 5'-aagatgcaggcagctgagtt-3'
ACGGTGGAGGGCAGTGTAGTCTGAGCAGTACTCGTTGCTGCCGCGCGCGCCACCAGACATAATAGCTGAC
AGACTAACAGACTGTTCCTTTCCATGGGTCTTTTCTGCAGAAGCTTGAATTCTCGAGGATCCGCGGCCGC
GCCACCATGTATTTGTCAAGATTCCTGTCGATCCATGCCCTGTGGGTGACAGTGTCCTCTGTGATGCAGC
CCTACCTTTTCGTGTGGGGACATTATGATGTATGTAAGAGCCTGATTTACACAGAAGAAGGCAAAGTTTG
GGATTACACAGCCTGCCAGCCGGAATCCACGGACATGACCAAGTATCTGAAAGTGAAACTGGACCCTCCG
GATATTACCTGTGGAGACCCTCCAGAGTCCTTCTGTGCAATGGGCAACCCTTACATGTGCAATAATGAGT
GTGATGCGAGTACCCCTGAACTGGCACACCCTCCTGAGCTGATGTTTGATTTTGAAGGAAGACATCCCTC
CACATTTTGGCAGTCTGCTACTTGGAAGGAGTACCCCAAACCTCTCCAGGTTAACATCACTCTGTCTTGG
AGCAAAACCATTGAACTCACAGACAACATAGTTATTACCTTTGAATCGGGGCGTCCAGACCAAATGATCC
TAGAGAAATCTCTCGACTACGGACGAACATGGCAGCCCTATCAGTATTATGCCACAGACTGCCTCCATGC
ATTCCACATGGACCCGAAATCCGTGAAGGATTTATCTCAGCACACGGTCTTGGAA
