>Addgene plasmid #71989 | Ntng1.f-AP-His | addgene partial sequence | sequence record 136375 | SV40pA-R 5'-GAAATTTGTGATGCTATTGC-3'
ATAAGATCTCTAGATTAATGGTGATGGTGATGATGACCCGGGTGCGCGGCGTCGGTGGTGCCGGCGGGGG
GCGCCAGGTCGCAGGCGGTGTAGGGCTCCAGGCAGGCGGCGAAGGCCATGACGTGCGCTATGAAGGTCTG
CTCCTGCACGCCGTGAACCAGGTGCGCCTGCGGGCCGCGCGCGAACACCGCCACGTCCTCGCCTGCGTGG
GTCTCTTCGTCCAGGGGCACTGCTGACTGCTGCCGATACTCGGGGCTCCCGCTCTCGCTCTCGGTAACAT
CCGGCCGGGCGCCGTCCTTGAGCACATAGCCTGGACCGTTTCCGTATAGGAGGACCGTGTAGGCCTTCCT
GTCCCGGGCCTTGCCAGGGGCCAGCCCGAAGATGGAGCTCCCTCGCAGGGGGTAGCCTCCGAAGGAGAAG
ACGTGGGAGTGGTCGGCAGTGACGAGGCTCAGCGTGTCCTCCTCGCTGGTGAGCTGGCCCGCCCTCTCAA
TGGCGTCGTCGAACATGATCGTCTCAGTCAGTGCCCGGTAAGCCCTGCTTTCATGATGACCATGGTCGAT
GCGACCACCCTCCACGAAGAGGAAGAAGCCGCGGGGGTTCCTGCTCAGCAGGCGCAGGGCAGCCTCTGTC
ATCTCCATCAGGGAGGGGTCCAGTGTGGAGTCTCGGTGGATCTCGTATTTCATGTCTCCAGGCTCAAAGA
GACCCATGAGATGGGTCACAGACGGGTCCAGGGAAGCCTGCATGAGCTCAGTGCGGTTCCACACATACCG
GGCACCCTGGCGCTTCGCCAGCCATTCCTGCACCAGATTCTTCCCGTCCAGCCTGGTCCCACCTTGGCTG
TAGTCATCTGG
